Addgene plasmid #179372: pET28a(+)- PC-MjMAT
Purpose: PC-MjMAT is an engineered methionine adenosyltransferase that catalyses the chemo-enzymatic generation of AdoMet analogs carrying photocaging groups.
Depositing lab: Andrea Rentmeister. Depositing organization: Universität Münster. Publication: Visible-Light Removable Photocaging Groups Accepted by MjMAT Variant: Structural Basis and Compatibility with DNA and RNA Methyltransferases. Peters A, Herrmann E, Cornelissen NV, Klocker N, Kummel D, Rentmeister A. Chembiochem. 2021 Oct 4. doi: 10.1002/cbic.202100437. PubMed 34606675.
Backbone
  Vector backbone: pET28a(+)
  Vector type: Bacterial Expression
Growth in bacteria
  Bacterial resistance: Kanamycin, 50 μg/mL
  Growth temperature: 37°C
  Growth strain: DH5alpha
  Copy number: High Copy
Gene/Insert
  Gene/Insert name: PC-MjMAT (alt name: MjMAT (L147A, I351A))
  Species: Methanocaldococcus jannaschii
  Mutation: L147A, I351A
  Promoter: T7
  Tag / fusion protein: 6xHis (N terminal on insert)
  Cloning method: Restriction Enzyme; 5′ cloning site unknown (unknown if destroyed); 3′ cloning site unknown (unknown if destroyed)
  Sequencing primers: 5′ n/a
Terms and licenses: Academic/Nonprofit Terms; Industry Terms: Not Available to Industry
How to cite: pET28a(+)- PC-MjMAT was a gift from Andrea Rentmeister (Addgene plasmid # 179372 ; http://n2t.net/addgene:179372 ; RRID:Addgene_179372)
