[The description below was written by a language model from this plasmid's Addgene catalogue record and pLannotate feature annotations shown in this document.]
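Description:
pET28a(+)-PC-MjMAT is a bacterial expression plasmid built on the pET28a(+) backbone for producing an engineered methionine adenosyltransferase from the archaeon Methanocaldococcus jannaschii in E. coli. It is selected with kanamycin through an aminoglycoside phosphotransferase gene and replicates from a ColE1/pMB1-type origin. The bom and rop elements from pBR322 are also annotated, although the catalogue entry lists the plasmid as high copy. An f1 phage origin is present too. The short tetracycline-resistance, CAP-site and AmpR-promoter fragments in the feature table look like backbone remnants rather than functional parts.

The expression cassette follows the standard pET layout. A T7 promoter is followed directly by a lac operator and the strong T7 gene 10 ribosome binding site, and a T7 terminator closes the cassette. The plasmid also carries lacI, so transcription stays repressed until induction with IPTG or lactose, and it requires a host that supplies T7 RNA polymerase. The open reading frame encodes an N-terminal 6xHis tag (picked up by the annotation as a fragment of a composite tag), then a thrombin cleavage site, then the roughly 1.2 kb mat coding sequence. A second His-tag sequence lies downstream of the insert, but the record describes only the N-terminal tag, so whether the downstream one is translated is not stated. The cloning sites used are also not recorded.

The insert carries two substitutions, L147A and I351A, which define the PC-MjMAT variant. According to the record, this enzyme catalyses the chemo-enzymatic generation of S-adenosylmethionine (AdoMet) analogs carrying photocaging groups. The associated work covers visible-light-removable groups and their compatibility with DNA and RNA methyltransferases. The plasmid is therefore suited to overexpression and His-tag affinity purification of the enzyme for such applications.
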