Features (pLannotate 1.2.2; 21 found; start..end, strand, type, name):
     16..444     +  rep_origin     f1 ori (sequence partly withheld): f1 bacteriophage origin of replication; arrow indicates direction of (+) strand synthesis
    497..554     +  promoter       AmpR promoter (fragment): bla
    563..1378    -  CDS            KanR: aminoglycoside phosphotransferase; aph(3')-Ia; confers resistance to kanamycin in bacteria or G418 (Geneticin®) in eukaryotes
   1500..2088    +  rep_origin     ori: high-copy-number ColE1/pMB1/pBR322/pUC origin of replication
   2274..2413    -  misc_feature   bom: basis of mobility region from pBR322
   2515..2706    -  CDS            rop: Rop protein, which maintains plasmids at low copy number; rop
   2723..3103    +  CDS            YPB1_ECOLX: Protein predicted: Swiss-Prot protein existence level 4. From Escherichia coli.
   3175..3466    -  CDS            TcR (fragment): tetracycline efflux protein; tet; confers resistance to tetracycline
   3481..3502    -  protein_bind   CAP binding site: CAP binding activates transcription in the presence of cAMP. E. coli catabolite activator protein
   3515..4597    -  CDS            lacI: lac repressor; lacI; The lac repressor binds to the lac operator to inhibit transcription in E. coli. This inhibition can be relieved by adding lactose or isopropyl-β-D-thiogalactopyranoside (IPTG).
   4598..4675    -  promoter       lacI promoter: lacI
   4683..4962    -  CDS            TcR (fragment): tetracycline efflux protein; tet; confers resistance to tetracycline
   4984..5002    +  promoter       T7 promoter: promoter for bacteriophage T7 RNA polymerase
   5003..5027    +  protein_bind   lac operator: The lac repressor binds to the lac operator to inhibit transcription in E. coli. This inhibition can be relieved by adding lactose or isopropyl-β-D-thiogalactopyranoside (IPTG). lac repressor encoded by lacI
   5042..5064    +  RBS            RBS: efficient ribosome binding site from bacteriophage T7 gene 10 (Olins and Rangwala, 1989)
   5083..5099    +  CDS            capTEV™ (fragment): composite tag for in vivo biotinylation, TEV protease cleavage, and 6xHis tagging
   5110..5127    +  CDS            thrombin site: thrombin recognition and cleavage site
   5131..6348    +  CDS            mat: METK_METJA - Experimental evidence at protein level: Swiss-Prot protein existence level 1. Catalyzes the formation of S-adenosylmethionine from methionine and ATP. From Methanocaldococcus jannaschii (strain ATCC 43067 / DSM 2661 / JAL-1 / JCM 10045 / NBRC 100440) (Methanococcus jannaschii).
   6373..6390    +  CDS            9xHis (fragment): 9xHis affinity tag
   6400..6449    +  CDS            SET1 (fragment): solubility-enhancement tag derived from T7 phage gene 10B
   6457..6504    +  terminator     T7 terminator: transcription terminator for bacteriophage T7 RNA polymerase
>Addgene plasmid #179372 | pET28a(+)- PC-MjMAT | addgene full sequence | sequence record 356180 | Addgene NGS Result
GGATTGGCGAATGGG
[124 nt withheld, positions 16-139]
C
[91 nt withheld, positions 141-231]
A
[49 nt withheld, positions 233-281]
CCTTTGACGTTGGAGTCCACGTTCTTT
[37 nt withheld, positions 309-345]
ACCCTATCTCGGTCTATTCTTTTGATTTATAAGGGATTTTGCCGATTTCGGCCTATTGGTTAAAAAATGA
GCTGATTTAACAAAAATTTAACGCGAATTTTAACAAAATATTAACGCTTACAATTTAGGTGGCACTTTTC
GGGGAAATGTGCGCGGAACCCCTATTTGTTTATTTTTCTAAATACATTCAAATATGTATCCGCTCATGAA
TTAATTCTTAGAAAAACTCATCGAGCATCAAATGAAACTGCAATTTATTCATATCAGGATTATCAATACC
ATATTTTTGAAAAAGCCGTTTCTGTAATGAAGGAGAAAACTCACCGAGGCAGTTCCATAGGATGGCAAGA
TCCTGGTATCGGTCTGCGATTCCGACTCGTCCAACATCAATACAACCTATTAATTTCCCCTCGTCAAAAA
TAAGGTTATCAAGTGAGAAATCACCATGAGTGACGACTGAATCCGGTGAGAATGGCAAAAGTTTATGCAT
TTCTTTCCAGACTTGTTCAACAGGCCAGCCATTACGCTCGTCATCAAAATCACTCGCATCAACCAAACCG
TTATTCATTCGTGATTGCGCCTGAGCGAGACGAAATACGCGATCGCTGTTAAAAGGACAATTACAAACAG
GAATCGAATGCAACCGGCGCAGGAACACTGCCAGCGCATCAACAATATTTTCACCTGAATCAGGATATTC
TTCTAATACCTGGAATGCTGTTTTCCCGGGGATCGCAGTGGTGAGTAACCATGCATCATCAGGAGTACGG
ATAAAATGCTTGATGGTCGGAAGAGGCATAAATTCCGTCAGCCAGTTTAGTCTGACCATCTCATCTGTAA
CATCATTGGCAACGCTACCTTTGCCATGTTTCAGAAACAACTCTGGCGCATCGGGCTTCCCATACAATCG
ATAGATTGTCGCACCTGATTGCCCGACATTATCGCGAGCCCATTTATACCCATATAAATCAGCATCCATG
TTGGAATTTAATCGCGGCCTAGAGCAAGACGTTTCCCGTTGAATATGGCTCATAACACCCCTTGTATTAC
TGTTTATGTAAGCAGACAGTTTTATTGTTCATGACCAAAATCCCTTAACGTGAGTTTTCGTTCCACTGAG
CGTCAGACCCCGTAGAAAAGATCAAAGGATCTTCTTGAGATCCTTTTTTTCTGCGCGTAATCTGCTGCTT
GCAAACAAAAAAACCACCGCTACCAGCGGTGGTTTGTTTGCCGGATCAAGAGCTACCAACTCTTTTTCCG
AAGGTAACTGGCTTCAGCAGAGCGCAGATACCAAATACTGTCCTTCTAGTGTAGCCGTAGTTAGGCCACC
ACTTCAAGAACTCTGTAGCACCGCCTACATACCTCGCTCTGCTAATCCTGTTACCAGTGGCTGCTGCCAG
TGGCGATAAGTCGTGTCTTACCGGGTTGGACTCAAGACGATAGTTACCGGATAAGGCGCAGCGGTCGGGC
TGAACGGGGGGTTCGTGCACACAGCCCAGCTTGGAGCGAACGACCTACACCGAACTGAGATACCTACAGC
GTGAGCTATGAGAAAGCGCCACGCTTCCCGAAGGGAGAAAGGCGGACAGGTATCCGGTAAGCGGCAGGGT
CGGAACAGGAGAGCGCACGAGGGAGCTTCCAGGGGGAAACGCCTGGTATCTTTATAGTCCTGTCGGGTTT
CGCCACCTCTGACTTGAGCGTCGATTTTTGTGATGCTCGTCAGGGGGGCGGAGCCTATGGAAAAACGCCA
GCAACGCGGCCTTTTTACGGTTCCTGGCCTTTTGCTGGCCTTTTGCTCACATGTTCTTTCCTGCGTTATC
CCCTGATTCTGTGGATAACCGTATTACCGCCTTTGAGTGAGCTGATACCGCTCGCCGCAGCCGAACGACC
GAGCGCAGCGAGTCAGTGAGCGAGGAAGCGGAAGAGCGCCTGATGCGGTATTTTCTCCTTACGCATCTGT
GCGGTATTTCACACCGCAATGGTGCACTCTCAGTACAATCTGCTCTGATGCCGCATAGTTAAGCCAGTAT
ACACTCCGCTATCGCTACGTGACTGGGTCATGGCTGCGCCCCGACACCCGCCAACACCCGCTGACGCGCC
CTGACGGGCTTGTCTGCTCCCGGCATCCGCTTACAGACAAGCTGTGACCGTCTCCGGGAGCTGCATGTGT
CAGAGGTTTTCACCGTCATCACCGAAACGCGCGAGGCAGCTGCGGTAAAGCTCATCAGCGTGGTCGTGAA
GCGATTCACAGATGTCTGCCTGTTCATCCGCGTCCAGCTCGTTGAGTTTCTCCAGAAGCGTTAATGTCTG
GCTTCTGATAAAGCGGGCCATGTTAAGGGCGGTTTTTTCCTGTTTGGTCACTGATGCCTCCGTGTAAGGG
GGATTTCTGTTCATGGGGGTAATGATACCGATGAAACGAGAGAGGATGCTCACGATACGGGTTACTGATG
ATGAACATGCCCGGTTACTGGAACGTTGTGAGGGTAAACAACTGGCGGTATGGATGCGGCGGGACCAGAG
AAAAATCACTCAGGGTCAATGCCAGCGCTTCGTTAATACAGATGTAGGTGTTCCACAGGGTAGCCAGCAG
CATCCTGCGATGCAGATCCGGAACATAATGGTGCAGGGCGCTGACTTCCGCGTTTCCAGACTTTACGAAA
CACGGAAACCGAAGACCATTCATGTTGTTGCTCAGGTCGCAGACGTTTTGCAGCAGCAGTCGCTTCACGT
TCGCTCGCGTATCGGTGATTCATTCTGCTAACCAGTAAGGCAACCCCGCCAGCCTAGCCGGGTCCTCAAC
GACAGGAGCACGATCATGCGCACCCGTGGGGCCGCCATGCCGGCGATAATGGCCTGCTTCTCGCCGAAAC
GTTTGGTGGCGGGACCAGTGACGAAGGCTTGAGCGAGGGCGTGCAAGATTCCGAATACCGCAAGCGACAG
GCCGATCATCGTCGCGCTCCAGCGAAAGCGGTCCTCGCCGAAAATGACCCAGAGCGCTGCCGGCACCTGT
CCTACGAGTTGCATGATAAAGAAGACAGTCATAAGTGCGGCGACGATAGTCATGCCCCGCGCCCACCGGA
AGGAGCTGACTGGGTTGAAGGCTCTCAAGGGCATCGGTCGAGATCCCGGTGCCTAATGAGTGAGCTAACT
TACATTAATTGCGTTGCGCTCACTGCCCGCTTTCCAGTCGGGAAACCTGTCGTGCCAGCTGCATTAATGA
ATCGGCCAACGCGCGGGGAGAGGCGGTTTGCGTATTGGGCGCCAGGGTGGTTTTTCTTTTCACCAGTGAG
ACGGGCAACAGCTGATTGCCCTTCACCGCCTGGCCCTGAGAGAGTTGCAGCAAGCGGTCCACGCTGGTTT
GCCCCAGCAGGCGAAAATCCTGTTTGATGGTGGTTAACGGCGGGATATAACATGAGCTGTCTTCGGTATC
GTCGTATCCCACTACCGAGATATCCGCACCAACGCGCAGCCCGGACTCGGTAATGGCGCGCATTGCGCCC
AGCGCCATCTGATCGTTGGCAACCAGCATCGCAGTGGGAACGATGCCCTCATTCAGCATTTGCATGGTTT
GTTGAAAACCGGACATGGCACTCCAGTCGCCTTCCCGTTCCGCTATCGGCTGAATTTGATTGCGAGTGAG
ATATTTATGCCAGCCAGCCAGACGCAGACGCGCCGAGACAGAACTTAATGGGCCCGCTAACAGCGCGATT
TGCTGGTGACCCAATGCGACCAGATGCTCCACGCCCAGTCGCGTACCGTCTTCATGGGAGAAAATAATAC
TGTTGATGGGTGTCTGGTCAGAGACATCAAGAAATAACGCCGGAACATTAGTGCAGGCAGCTTCCACAGC
AATGGCATCCTGGTCATCCAGCGGATAGTTAATGATCAGCCCACTGACGCGTTGCGCGAGAAGATTGTGC
ACCGCCGCTTTACAGGCTTCGACGCCGCTTCGTTCTACCATCGACACCACCACGCTGGCACCCAGTTGAT
CGGCGCGAGATTTAATCGCCGCGACAATTTGCGACGGCGCGTGCAGGGCCAGACTGGAGGTGGCAACGCC
AATCAGCAACGACTGTTTGCCCGCCAGTTGTTGTGCCACGCGGTTGGGAATGTAATTCAGCTCCGCCATC
GCCGCTTCCACTTTTTCCCGCGTTTTCGCAGAAACGTGGCTGGCCTGGTTCACCACGCGGGAAACGGTCT
GATAAGAGACACCGGCATACTCTGCGACATCGTATAACGTTACTGGTTTCACATTCACCACCCTGAATTG
ACTCTCTTCCGGGCGCTATCATGCCATACCGCGAAAGGTTTTGCGCCATTCGATGGTGTCCGGGATCTCG
ACGCTCTCCCTTATGCGACTCCTGCATTAGGAAGCAGCCCAGTAGTAGGTTGAGGCCGTTGAGCACCGCC
GCCGCAAGGAATGGTGCATGCAAGGAGATGGCGCCCAACAGTCCCCCGGCCACGGGGCCTGCCACCATAC
CCACGCCGAAACAAGCGCTCATGAGCCCGAAGTGGCGAGCCCGATCTTCCCCATCGGTGATGTCGGCGAT
ATAGGCGCCAGCAACCGCACCTGTGGCGCCGGTGATGCCGGCCACGATGCGTCCGGCGTAGAGGATCGAG
ATCTCGATCCCGCGAAATTAATACGACTCACTATAGGGGAATTGTGAGCGGATAACAATTCCCCTCTAGA
AATAATTTTGTTTAACTTTAAGAAGGAGATATACCATGGGCAGCAGCCATCATCATCATCATCACAGCAG
CGGCCTGGTGCCGCGCGGCAGCCATATGCGCAACATCATCGTGAAAAAGCTGGATGTTGAACCGATTGAA
GAACGTCCGACCGAAATTGTTGAACGTAAAGGTCTGGGTCATCCGGATAGCATTTGTGATGGTATTGCAG
AAAGCGTTAGCCGTGCACTGTGTAAAATGTACATGGAAAAATTTGGCACCATCCTGCATCATAATACCGA
TCAGGTTGAACTGGTTGGTGGTCATGCATATCCGAAATTTGGTGGTGGTGTTATGGTTAGCCCGATTTAT
ATCCTGCTGAGCGGTCGTGCAACCATGGAAATTCTGGATAAAGAAAAAAACGAAGTGATCAAACTGCCGG
TTGGCACCACCGCAGTTAAAGCAGCAAAAGAATATCTGAAAAAAGTGCTGCGTAACGTGGATGTCGATAA
AGATGTGATTATTGATTGCCGTATTGGTCAGGGTAGCATGGATGCGGTTGATGTTTTTGAACGCCAGAAA
AATGAAGTTCCGCTGGCAAATGATACCAGCTTTGGTGTTGGTTATGCACCGCTGAGCACCACCGAACGTC
TGGTTCTGGAAACCGAACGTTTTCTGAATAGTGATGAACTGAAAAACGAAATTCCGGCAGTGGGCGAAGA
TATCAAAGTTATGGGTCTGCGTGAAGGCAAAAAAATCACCCTGACAATTGCAATGGCAGTGGTTGATCGT
TATGTGAAAAACATCGAAGAGTATAAAGAGGTGATCGAGAAAGTCCGCAAAAAAGTTGAAGATCTGGCGA
AAAAAATCGCCGATGGTTATGAAGTGGAAATCCATATTAACACCGCAGATGATTATGAACGCGAAAGCGT
TTATCTGACCGTTACCGGCACCAGCGCAGAAATGGGTGATGATGGTAGCGTTGGTCGTGGTAATCGTGTT
AATGGTCTGATTACCCCGTTTCGTCCGATGAGCATGGAAGCAGCAAGCGGTAAAAATCCGGTTAATCATG
TTGGCAAGATCTATAACATTCTGGCCAATCTGATTGCCAACGATATTGCAAAACTGGAAGGTGTGAAAGA
ATGCTATGTTCGTATTCTGAGCCAGGCTGGCAAACCGATTAACGAACCGAAAGCACTGGATATTGAAATC
ATTACCGAGGATAGCTACGACATCAAAGATATTGAACCCAAGGCCAAAGAAATCGCCAATAAATGGCTGG
ATAACATCATGGAAGTGCAGAAAATGATTGTGGAAGGTAAAGTGACCACCTTTTAAAAGCTTGCGGCCGC
ACTCGAGCACCACCACCACCACCACTGAGATCCGGCTGCTAACAAAGCCCGAAAGGAAGCTGAGTTGGCT
GCTGCCACCGCTGAGCAATAACTAGCATAACCCCTTGGGGCCTCTAAACGGGTCTTGAGGGGTTTTTTGC
TGAAAGGAGGAACTATATCC
